>Addgene plasmid #11664 | pPRIME-CMV-dsRed-FF3 | addgene partial sequence | sequence record 18409 | DsRed1-C 5'-AGCTGGACATCACCTCCCACAACG-3'
GCGCGCCGAGGGCCGCCACCACCTGTTCCTGTAGGCGGCCGCAAGCCTTGTTAAGTGCTCGCTTCGGCAG
CACATATACTATGTTGAATGAGGCTTCAGTACTTTACAGAATCGTTGCCTGCACATCTTGGAAACACTTG
CTGGGATTACTTCTTCAGGTTAACCCAACAGAAGGCTCGAGAAGGTATATTGCTGTTGACAGTGAGCGAG
CTCCCGTGAATTGGAATCCTAGTGAAGCCACAGATGTAGGATTCCAATTCAGCGGGAGCCTGCCTACTGC
CTCGGAATTCAAGGGGCTACTTTAGGAGCAATTATCTTGTTTACTAAAACTGAATACCTTGCTATCTCTT
TGATACATTTTTACAAAGCTGAATTAAAATGGTATAAATTAAATCACTTTTTTCAATTGGAAGACTAATG
CGTTTAAACACGCGGCGACGCGTTCGACCGAATAAATACCTGTGACGGAAGATCACTTCGCAGAATAAAT
AAATCCTGGTGTCCCTGTTGATACCGGGAAGCCCTGGGCCAACTTTTGGCGAAAATGAGACGTTGATCGG
CACGTAAGAGGTTCCAACTTTCACCATAATGAAATAAGATCACTACCGGGCGTATTTTTTGAGTTGTCGA
GATTTTCAGGAGCTAAGGAAGCTAAAATGGAGAAAAAAATCACTGGATATACCACCGTTGATATATCCCA
ATGGCATCGTAAAGAACATTTTGAGGCATTTCAGTCAGTTGCTCAATGTACCTATAACCAGACCGTTCAG
CTGGATATTACGGCCTTTTTAAAGACCGTAAAGAAAAATAAGCA
