>Addgene plasmid #11664 | pPRIME-CMV-dsRed-FF3 | addgene partial sequence | sequence record 180430 | Addgene Partial NGS Result
CCTGGCTGACCGCCCAACGACCCCCGCCCATTGACGTCAATAATGACGTATGTTCCCATAGTAACGCCAA
TAGGGACTTTCCATTGACGTCAATGGGTGGAGTATTTACGGTAAACTACCCACTTGGCAGTACATCAAGT
GTATCATATGCCAAGTACGCCCCCTATTGACGTCAATGACGGTAAATGGCCCGCCTGGCATTATGCCCAG
TACATGACCTTATGGGACTTTCCTACTTGGCAGTACATCTACGTATTAGTCATCGCTATTACCATGGTGA
TGCGGTTTTGGCAGTACATCAATGGGCGTGGATAGCGGTTTGACTCACGGGGATTTCCAAGTCTCCACCC
CATTGACGTCAATGGGAGTTTGTTTTGGCACCAAAATCAACGGGACTTTCCAAAATGTCGTAACAACTCC
GCCCCATTGACGCAAATGGGCGGTAGGCGTGTACGGTGGGAGGTCTATATAAGCAGAGCTGGTTTAGTGA
ACCGTCAGATCCGCTAGCGCTACCGGGCCTGCAGGATGGACTCCTCCGAGGACGTCATCAAGGAGTTCAT
GCGCTTCAAGGTGCGCATGGAGGGCTCCGTGAACGGCCACGAGTTCGAGATCGAGGGCGAGGGCGAGGGC
CGCCCCTACGAGGGCACCCAGACCGCCAAGCTGAAGGTGACCAAGGGCGGCCCCCTGCCCTTCGCCTGGG
ACATCCTGTCCCCCCAGTTCCAGTACGGCTCCAAGGTGTACGTGAAGCACCCCGCCGACATCCCCGACTA
CAAGAAGCTGTCCTTCCCCGAGGGCTTCAAGTGGGAGCGCGTGATGAACTTCGAGGACGGCGGCGTGGTG
ACCGTGACCCAGGACTCCTCCCTGCAGGACGGCTCCTTCATCTACAAGGTGAAGTTCATCGGCGTGAACT
TCCCCTCCGACGGCCCCGTAATGCAGAAGAAGACTATGGGCTGGGAGGCCTCCACCGAGCGCCTGTACCC
CCGCGACGGCGTGCTGAAGGGCGAGATCCACAAGGCCCTGAAGCTGAAGGACGGCGGCCACTACCTGGTG
GAGTTCAAGTCCATCTACATGGCCAAGAAGCCCGTGCAGCTGCCCGGCTACTACTACGTGGACTCCAAGC
TGGACATCACCTCCCACAACGAGGACTACACCATCGTGGAGCAGTACGAGCGCGCCGAGGGCCGCCACCA
CCTGTTCCTGTAGGCGGCCGCAAGCCTTGTTAAGTGCTCGCTTCGGCAGCACATATACTATGTTGAATGA
GGCTTCAGTACTTTACAGAATCGTTGCCTGCACATCTTGGAAACACTTGCTGGGATTACTTCTTCAGGTT
AACCCAACAGAAGGCTCGAGAAGGTATATTGCTGTTGACAGTGAGCGAGCTCCCGTGAATTGGAATCCTA
GTGAAGCCACAGATGTAGGATTCCAATTCAGCGGGAGCCTGCCTACTGCCTCGGAATTCAAGGGGCTACT
TTAGGAGCAATTATCTTGTTTACTAAAACTGAATACCTTGCTATCTCTTTGATACATTTTTACAAAGCTG
AATTAAAATGGTATAAATTAAATCACTTTTTTCAATTGGAAGACTAATGCGTTTAAACACGCGGCGACGC
GTTCGACCGAATAAATACCTGTGACGGAAGATCACTTCGCAGAATAAATAAATCCTGGTGTCCCTGTTGA
TACCGGGAAGCCCTGGGCCAACTTTTGGCGAAAATGAGACGTTGATCGGCACGTAAGAGGTTCCAACTTT
CACCATAATGAAATAAGATCACTACCGGGCGTATTTTTTGAGTTGTCGAGATTTTCAGGAGCTAAGGAAG
CTAAAATGGAGAAAAAAATCACTGGATATACCACCGTTGATATATCCCAATGGCATCGTAAAGAACATTT
TGAGGCATTTCAGTCAGTTGCTCAATGTACCTATAACCAGACCGTTCAGCTGGATATTACGGCCTTTTTA
AAGACCGTAAAGAAAAATAAGCACAAGTTTTATCCGGCCTTTATTCACATTCTTGCCCGCCTGATGAATG
CTCATCCGGAATTACGTATGGCAATGAAAGACGGTGAGCTGGTGATATGGGATAGTGTTCACCCTTGTTA
CACCGTTTTCCATGAGCAAACTGAAACGTTTTCATCGCTCTGGAGTGAATACCACGACGATTTCCGGCAG
TTTCTACACATATATTCGCAAGATGTGGCGTGTTACGGTGAAAACCTGGCCTATTTCCCTAAAGGGTTTA
TTGAGAATATGTTTTTCGTCTCAGCCAATCCCTGGGTGAGTTTCACCAGTTTTGATTTAAACGTGGCCAA
TATGGACAACTTCTTCGCCCCCGTTTTCACCATGGGCAAATATTATACGCAAGGCGACAAGGTGCTGATG
CCGCTGGCGATTCAGGTTCATCATGCCGTTTGTGATGGCTTCCATGTCGGCAGAATGCTTAATGAATTAC
AACAGTACTGCGATGAGTGGCAGGGCGGGGCGTAATTTTTTTAAGGCAGTTATTGGTGCCCTTAAACGCC
TGGTTGCTACGCCTGAATAAGTGATAATAAGCGGATGAATGGCAGAAATTCGGATCTCGCGCGTTTGGGC
GGTGGCTCCCTGCCACGCGGCTCCGAACAGAAGCTGATCTCCGAAGAGGATCTGACATGTGTTTAAACTT
AATTAAGTCGAGGTCGACGGTATCGATAAGCTCGCTTCACGAGATCATGTTTAAGGGTTCCGGTTCCACT
AGGTACAATTCGATATCAAGCTTATCGATAATCAACCTCTGGATTACAAAATTTGTGAAAGATTGACTGG
TATTCTTAACTATGTTGCTCCTTTTACGCTATGTGGATACGCTGCTTTAATGCCTTTGTATCATGCTATT
GCTTCCCGTATGGCTTTCATTTTCTCCTCCTTGTATAAATCCTGGTTGCTGTCTCTTTATGAGGAGTTGT
GGCCCGTTGTCAGGCAACGTGGCGTGGTGTGCACTGTGTTTGCTGACGCAACCCCCACTGGTTGGGGCAT
TGCCACCACCTGTCAGCTCCTTTCCGGGACTTTCGCTTTCCCCCTCCCTATTGCCACGGCGGAACTCATC
GCCGCCTGCCTTGCCCGCTGCTGGACAGGGGCTCGGCTGTTGGGCACTGACAATTCCGTGGTGTTGTCGG
GGAAATCATCGTCCTTTCCTTGGCTGCTCGCCTGTGTTGCCACCTGGATTCTGCGCGGGACGTCCTTCTG
CTACGTCCCTTCGGCCCTCAATCCAGCGGACCTTCCTTCCCGCGGCCTGCTGCCGGCTCTGCGGCCTCTT
CCGCGTCTTCGCCTTCGCCCTCAGACGAGTCGGATCTCCCTTTGGGCCGCCTCCCCGCATCGATACCGTC
GACCTCGATCGAGACCTAGAAAAACATGGAGCAATCACAAGTAGCAATACAGCAGCTACCAATGCTGATT
GTGCCTGGCTAGAAGCACAAGAGGAGGAGGAGGTGGGTTTTCCAGTCACACCTCAGGTACCTTTAAGACC
AATGACTTACAAGGCAGCTGTAGATCTTAGCCACTTTTTAAAAGAAAAGGGGGGACTGGAAGGGCTAATT
CACTCCCAACGAAGACAAGATATCCTTGATCTGTGGATCTACCACACACAAGGCTACTTCCCTGATTGGC
AGAACTACACACCAGGGCCAGGGATCAGATATCCACTGACCTTTGGATGGTGCTACAAGCTAGTACCAGT
TGAGCAAGAGAAGGTAGAAGAAGCCAATGAAGGAGAGAACACCCGCTTGTTACACCCTGTGAGCCTGCAT
GGGATGGATGACCCGGAGAGAGAAGTATTAGAGTGGAGGTTTGACAGCCGCCTAGCATTTCATCACATGG
CCCGAGAGCTGCATCCGGACTGTACTGGGTCTCTCTGGTTAGACCAGATCTGAGCCTGGGAGCTCTCTGG
CTAACTAGGGAACCCACTGCTTAAGCCTCAATAAAGCTTGCCTTGAGTGCTTCAAGTAGTGTGTGCCCGT
CTGTTGTGTGACTCTGGTAACTAGAGATCCCTCAGACCCTTTTAGTCAGTGTGGAAAATCTCTAGCAGCA
TGTGAGCAAAAGGCCAGCAAAAGGCCAGGAACCGTAAAAAGGCCGCGTTGCTGGCGTTTTTCCATAGGCT
CCGCCCCCCTGACGAGCATCACAAAAATCGACGCTCAAGTCAGAGGTGGCGAAACCCGACAGGACTATAA
AGATACCAGGCGTTTCCCCCTGGAAGCTCCCTCGTGCGCTCTCCTGTTCCGACCCTGCCGCTTACCGGAT
ACCTGTCCGCCTTTCTCCCTTCGGGAAGCGTGGCGCTTTCTCATAGCTCACGCTGTAGGTATCTCAGTTC
GGTGTAGGTCGTTCGCTCCAAGCTGGGCTGTGTGCACGAACCCCCCGTTCAGCCCGACCGCTGCGCCTTA
TCCGGTAACTATCGTCTTGAGTCCAACCCGGTAAGACACGACTTATCGCCACTGGCAGCAGCCACTGGTA
ACAGGATTAGCAGAGCGAGGTATGTAGGCGGTGCTACAGAGTTCTTGAAGTGGTGGCCTAACTACGGCTA
CACTAGAAGAACAGTATTTGGTATCTGCGCTCTGCTGAAGCCAGTTACCTTCGGAAAAAGAGTTGGTAGC
TCTTGATCCGGCAAACAAACCACCGCTGGTAGCGGTGGTTTTTTTGTTTGCAAGCAGCAGATTACGCGCA
GAAAAAAAGGATCTCAAGAAGATCCTTTGATCTTTTCTACGGGGTCTGACGCTCAGTGGAACGAAAACTC
ACGTTAAGGGATTTTGGTCATGAGATTATCAAAAAGGATCTTCACCTAGATCCTTTTAAATTAAAAATGA
AGTTTTAAATCAATCTAAAGTATATATGAGTAAACTTGGTCTGACAGTTACCAATGCTTAATCAGTGAGG
CACCTATCTCAGCGATCTGTCTATTTCGTTCATCCATAGTTGCCTGACTCCCCGTCGTGTAGATAACTAC
GATACGGGAGGGCTTACCATCTGGCCCCAGTGCTGCAATGATACCGCGAGACCCACGCTCACCGGCTCCA
GATTTATCAGCAATAAACCAGCCAGCCGGAAGGGCCGAGCGCAGAAGTGGTCCTGCAACTTTATCCGCCT
CCATCCAGTCTATTAATTGTTGCCGGGAAGCTAGAGTAAGTAGTTCGCCAGTTAATAGTTTGCGCAACGT
TGTTGCCATTGCTACAGGCATCGTGGTGTCACGCTCGTCGTTTGGTATGGCTTCATTCAGCTCCGGTTCC
CAACGATCAAGGCGAGTTACATGATCCCCCATGTTGTGCAAAAAAGCGGTTAGCTCCTTCGGTCCTCCGA
TCGTTGTCAGAAGTAAGTTGGCCGCAGTGTTATCACTCATGGTTATGGCAGCACTGCATAATTCTCTTAC
TGTCATGCCATCCGTAAGATGCTTTTCTGTGACTGGTGAGTACTCAACCAAGTCATTCTGAGAATAGTGT
ATGCGGCGACCGAGTTGCTCTTGCCCGGCGTCAATACGGGATAATACCGCGCCACATAGCAGAACTTTAA
AAGTGCTCATCATTGGAAAACGTTCTTCGGGGCGAAAACTCTCAAGGATCTTACCGCTGTTGAGATCCAG
TTCGATGTAACCCACTCGTGCACCCAACTGATCTTCAGCATCTTTTACTTTCACCAGCGTTTCTGGGTGA
GCAAAAACAGGAAGGCAAAATGCCGCAAAAAAGGGAATAAGGGCGACACGGAAATGTTGAATACTCATAC
TCTTCCTTTTTCAATATTATTGAAGCATTTATCAGGGTTATTGTCTCATGAGCGGATACATATTTGAATG
TATTTAGAAAAATAAACAAATAGGGGTTCCGCGCACATTTCCCCGAAAAGTGCCACCTGACGTCGACGGA
TCGGGAGATCTCCCGATCCCCTATGGTGCACTCTCAGTACAATCTGCTCTGATGCCGCATAGTTAAGCCA
GTATCTGCTCCCTGCTTGTGTGTTGGAGGTCGCTGAGTAGTGCGCGAGCAAAATTTAAGCTACAACAAGG
CAAGGCTTGACCGACAATTGCATGAAGAATCTGCTTAGGGTTAGGCGTTTTGCGCTGCTTCGCGATGTAC
GGGCCAGATATACGCGTTGACATTGATTATTGACTAGTTATTAATAGTAATCAATTACGGGGTCATTAGT
TCATAGCCCATATATGGAGTTCCGCGTTACATAACTTACGGTAAATGGCCCGCCTGGCTGACCGCCCAAC
GACCCCCGCCCATTGACGTCAATAATGACGTATGTTCCCATAGTAACGCCAATAGGGACTTTCCATTGAC
GTCAATGGGTGGAGTATTTACGGTAAACTGCCCACTTGGCAGTACATCAAGTGTATCATATGCCAAGTAC
GCCCCCTATTGACGTCAATGACGGTAAATGGCCCGCCTGGCATTATGCCCAGTACATGACCTTATGGGAC
TTTCCTACTTGGCAGTACATCTACGTATTAGTCATCGCTATTACCATGGTGATGCGGTTTTGGCAGTACA
TCAATGGGCGTGGATAGCGGTTTGACTCACGGGGATTTCCAAGTCTCCACCCCATTGACGTCAATGGGAG
TTTGTTTTGGCACCAAAATCAACGGGACTTTCCAAAATGTCGTAACAACTCCGCCCCATTGACGCAAATG
GGCGGTAGGCGTGTACGGTGGGAGGTCTATATAAGCAGCGCGTTTTGCCTGTACTGGGTCTCTCTGGTTA
GACCAGATCTGAGCCTGGGAGCTCTCTGGCTAACTAGGGAACCCACTGCTTAAGCCTCAATAAAGCTTGC
CTTGAGTGCTTCAAGTAGTGTGTGCCCGTCTGTTGTGTGACTCTGGTAACTAGAGATCCCTCAGACCCTT
TTAGTCAGTGTGGAAAATCTCTAGCAGTGGCGCCCGAACAGGGACTTGAAAGCGAAAGGGAAACCAGAGG
AGCTCTCTCGACGCAGGACTCGGCTTGCTGAAGCGCGCACGGCAAGAGGCGAGGGGCGGCGACTGGTGAG
TACGCCAAAAATTTTGACTAGCGGAGGCTAGAAGGAGAGAGATGGGTGCGAGAGCGTCAGTATTAAGCGG
GGGAGAATTAGATCGCGATGGGAAAAAATTCGGTTAAGGCCAGGGGGAAAGAAAAAATATAAATTAAAAC
ATATAGTATGGGCAAGCAGGGAGCTAGAACGATTCGCAGTTAATCCTGGCCTGTTAGAAACATCAGAAGG
CTGTAGACAAATACTGGGACAGCTACAACCATCCCTTCAGACAGGATCAGAAGAACTTAGATCATTATAT
AATACAGTAGCAACCCTCTATTGTGTGCATCAAAGGATAGAGATAAAAGACACCAAGGAAGCTTTAGACA
AGATAGAGGAAGAGCAAAACAAAAGTAAGACCACCGCACAGCAAGCGGCCGGCCGCTGATCTTCAGACCT
GGAGGAGGAGATATGAGGGACAATTGGAGAAGTGAATTATATAAATATAAAGTAGTAAAAATTGAACCAT
TAGGAGTAGCACCCACCAAGGCAAAGAGAAGAGTGGTGCAGAGAGAAAAAAGAGCAGTGGGAATAGGAGC
TTTGTTCCTTGGGTTCTTGGGAGCAGCAGGAAGCACTATGGGCGCAGCGTCAATGACGCTGACGGTACAG
GCCAGACAATTATTGTCTGGTATAGTGCAGCAGCAGAACAATTTGCTGAGGGCTATTGAGGCGCAACAGC
ATCTGTTGCAACTCACAGTCTGGGGCATCAAGCAGCTCCAGGCAAGAATCCTGGCTGTGGAAAGATACCT
AAAGGATCAACAGCTCCTGGGGATTTGGGGTTGCTCTGGAAAACTCATTTGCACCACTGCTGTGCCTTGG
AATGCTAGTTGGAGTAATAAATCTCTGGAACAGATTTGGAATCACACGACCTGGATGGAGTGGGACAGAG
AAATTAACAATTACACAAGCTTAATACACTCCTTAATTGAAGAATCGCAAAACCAGCAAGAAAAGAATGA
ACAAGAATTATTGGAATTAGATAAATGGGCAAGTTTGTGGAATTGGTTTAACATAACAAATTGGCTGTGG
TATATAAAATTATTCATAATGATAGTAGGAGGCTTGGTAGGTTTAAGAATAGTTTTTGCTGTACTTTCTA
TAGTGAATAGAGTTAGGCAGGGATATTCACCATTATCGTTTCAGACCCACCTCCCAACCCCGAGGGGACC
CGACAGGCCCGAAGGAATAGAAGAAGAAGGTGGAGAGAGAGACAGAGACAGATCCATTCGATTAGTGAAC
GGATCGGCACTGCGTGCGCCAATTCTGCAGACAAATGGCAGTATTCATCCACAATTTTAAAAGAAAAGGG
GGGATTGGGGGGTACAGTGCAGGGGAAAGAATAGTAGACATAATAGCAACAGACATACAAACTAAAGAAT
TACAAAAACAAATTACAAAAATTCAAAATTTTCGGGTTTATTACAGGGACAGCAGAGATCCAGTTTGGTT
AGTACCGGGCCCGCTCTAGACGTATTACCGCCATGCATTAGTTATTAATAGTAATCAATTACGGGGTCAT
TAGTTCATAGCCCATATATGGAGTTCCGCGTTACATAACTTACGGTAAATGGCCCG
