[The description below was written by a language model from this plasmid's Addgene catalogue record.]
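Description:
pPRIME-CMV-dsRed-FF3 is a third-generation lentiviral transfer vector from the pPRIME series, designed for RNA polymerase II-driven RNA interference in mammalian cells. It is built on the pPRIME-CMV-dsRed backbone (about 8.5 kb without insert), is maintained in E. coli as a low-copy plasmid, and is selected with chloramphenicol. The record gives no feature table, so the bacterial origin, the LTRs, the packaging signal and other lentiviral elements are not itemised. As a third-generation transfer vector, it would be expected to need separate packaging and envelope plasmids to produce virus.

The payload is a single CMV promoter-driven transcript that encodes the red fluorescent protein dsRed and also carries a miR30-based shRNA. The hairpin is embedded in microRNA-30 context, so it is processed by the endogenous microRNA pathway from a Pol II transcript rather than being expressed from a Pol III promoter. Because reporter and hairpin share one transcript, dsRed fluorescence marks the cells that express the shRNA. The insert, FF3, is a hairpin of about 120 bp that targets firefly luciferase. It is cloned between XhoI and EcoRI sites, both of which are retained, so any other miR30-format hairpin can be swapped in.

Because FF3 targets a non-mammalian reporter gene, the construct is suited to use as a knockdown control or for silencing luciferase reporters, although the record does not explicitly state this use. It also serves as a cloning template for new hairpins. The depositor notes that the full sequence on file is for the empty vector and does not include the FF3 targeting sequence.
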