Addgene plasmid #11664: pPRIME-CMV-dsRed-FF3
Purpose: 3rd generation lentiviral transfer vector. pPRIME cloning plasmid with a CMV promoter controlling expression of dsRed and miR30-based shRNA targeting firefly luciferase
Depositing lab: Stephen Elledge. Depositing organization: Brigham and Women's Hospital. Publication: A lentiviral microRNA-based system for single-copy polymerase II-regulated RNA interference in mammalian cells. Stegmeier F, Hu G, Rickles RJ, Hannon GJ, Elledge SJ. Proc Natl Acad Sci U S A. 2005 Sep 13. 102(37):13212-7. 10.1073/pnas.0506306102 PubMed 16141338.
Backbone
  Vector backbone: pPRIME-CMV-dsRed
  Backbone size w/o insert (bp): 8469
  Vector type: Mammalian Expression, Lentiviral
Growth in bacteria
  Bacterial resistance: Chloramphenicol, 25 μg/mL
  Growth temperature: 37°C
  Growth strain: DH5alpha
  Copy number: Low Copy
Gene/Insert
  Gene/Insert name: FF3 (alt name: firefly luciferase hairpin)
  Species: Firefly
  Insert size (bp): 120
  Tag / fusion protein: dsRed (N terminal on backbone)
  Cloning method: Restriction Enzyme; 5′ cloning site XhoI (not destroyed); 3′ cloning site EcoRI (not destroyed)
  Sequencing primers: 5′ na
Terms and licenses: Academic/Nonprofit Terms; Industry Terms: Not Available to Industry
Depositor comments: CMV promoter transcribes dsRed and miR30-based shRNA targeting FF3. The FF3 hairpin can be replaced with any other hairpin by cloning into the EcoR1/Xho1 site. Please note that the full plasmid sequence shown here is for the empty vector only and does not contain the FF3 targeting sequence (AGCTCCCGTGAATTGGAATCCTAGTGAAGCCACAGATGTAGGATTCCAATTCAGCGGGAGCC)
How to cite: pPRIME-CMV-dsRed-FF3 was a gift from Stephen Elledge (Addgene plasmid # 11664 ; http://n2t.net/addgene:11664 ; RRID:Addgene_11664)
